Addgene plasmid #234233: pAIP4_4J5Q
Purpose: Heterologous protein expression of ADP-ribose glycohydrolase OARD1 in Escherichia coli
Depositing lab: Christopher Bahl. Depositing organization: AI Proteins. Publication: Facile, high-throughput protein purification enabled by high-efficiency protease elution. Cárcamo Noriega EN, Truebridge IS, Teets FD 3rd, Bowman JW 3rd, Rodriguez N, Howard TA, Bahl CD. Protein Sci. 2026 Sep;35(9):e70746. doi: 10.1002/pro.70746. PubMed 42555168.
Backbone
  Vector backbone: pET29b
  Backbone size w/o insert (bp): 5679
  Vector type: Bacterial Expression
Growth in bacteria
  Bacterial resistance: Kanamycin, 50 μg/mL
  Growth temperature: 37°C
  Growth strain: DH10B
  Copy number: High Copy
Gene/Insert
  Gene/Insert name: 4J5Q (alt names: OARD1_HUMAN; ADP-ribose glycohydrolase OARD1 (O-acetyl-ADP-ribose deacetylase 1) (EC 3.5.1.-))
  Species: H. sapiens (human)
  Insert size (bp): 438
  Entrez Gene: tas3 (a.k.a. SPBC83.03c)
  Promoter: T7
  Tag / fusion protein: 10x HisTag-Smt3 (N terminal on backbone)
  Cloning method: Golden Gate
  Sequencing primers: 5′ T7-promoter; 3′ T7-Term
Resource information
  A portion of this plasmid was derived from a plasmid made by: Synthetic DNA
Terms and licenses: Academic/Nonprofit Terms; Industry Terms
Depositor comments: 5' cloning site: BsaI (destroyed), 3' cloning site: BsaI (destroyed). ADP-ribose glycohydrolase OARD1 (O-acetyl-ADP-ribose deacetylase 1) (EC 3.5.1.-) (Terminal ADP-ribose protein glycohydrolase 1) ([Protein ADP-ribosylglutamate] hydrolase OARD1) (EC 3.2.2.-)
How to cite: pAIP4_4J5Q was a gift from Christopher Bahl (Addgene plasmid # 234233 ; http://n2t.net/addgene:234233 ; RRID:Addgene_234233)
