[The description below was written by a language model from this plasmid's Addgene catalogue record and pLannotate feature annotations shown in this document.]
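Description:
pAIP4_4J5Q is a bacterial expression plasmid built on the pET29b backbone for producing human ADP-ribose glycohydrolase OARD1 (also called O-acetyl-ADP-ribose deacetylase 1 or C6orf130) in Escherichia coli. The name refers to the insert designation 4J5Q. The plasmid is about 6 kb, is selected with kanamycin through an aminoglycoside phosphotransferase gene, and replicates from a ColE1/pBR322-type origin. The rop gene and the bom mobility region are both present; the catalogue lists the plasmid as high copy, although rop normally restrains copy number. An f1 origin is also present, along with short nonfunctional tetracycline-resistance fragments left over from the backbone's pBR322 ancestry.

The 438 bp OARD1 coding sequence was made from synthetic DNA and inserted by Golden Gate assembly using BsaI sites that were destroyed in the process. Expression is driven by a T7 promoter with an adjacent lac operator and the T7 gene 10 ribosome binding site, and it ends at the T7 terminator. The plasmid-borne lacI gene supplies repressor, so transcription is IPTG-inducible in hosts that provide T7 RNA polymerase. The backbone adds an N-terminal polyhistidine tag (10x His according to the record) followed by yeast Smt3, the SUMO homologue. This tag allows metal-affinity capture and then release of the target by a SUMO-specific protease, which fits the associated work on high-throughput purification by protease elution. The annotation also detects a His-tag fragment and a SET1 solubility-tag fragment downstream of OARD1, but the record does not show whether these are translated. The catalogue's Entrez Gene link points to a fission yeast gene, tas3, which does not match the human OARD1 insert and appears to be a database error.
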