Features (pLannotate 1.2.2; 21 found; start..end, strand, type, name):
    406..453     -  terminator     T7 terminator: transcription terminator for bacteriophage T7 RNA polymerase
    461..510     -  CDS            SET1 (fragment): solubility-enhancement tag derived from T7 phage gene 10B
    520..537     -  CDS            9xHis (fragment): 9xHis affinity tag
    556..993     -  CDS            OARD1: OARD1_HUMAN - Also known as C6orf130 From Homo sapiens (Human).
    997..1293    -  CDS            SMT3: SMT3_YEAST - Experimental evidence at protein level: Swiss-Prot protein existence level 1. Not known; suppressor of MIF2 mutations. From Saccharomyces cerevisiae (strain ATCC 204508 / S288c) (Baker's yeast).
   1301..1320    -  CDS            7xHis (fragment): 6xHis affinity tag
   1352..1374    -  RBS            RBS: efficient ribosome binding site from bacteriophage T7 gene 10 (Olins and Rangwala, 1989)
   1389..1413    -  protein_bind   lac operator: The lac repressor binds to the lac operator to inhibit transcription in E. coli. This inhibition can be relieved by adding lactose or isopropyl-β-D-thiogalactopyranoside (IPTG). lac repressor encoded by lacI
   1414..1432    -  promoter       T7 promoter: promoter for bacteriophage T7 RNA polymerase
   1458..1737    +  CDS            TcR (fragment): tetracycline efflux protein; tet; confers resistance to tetracycline
   1745..1822    +  promoter       lacI promoter: lacI
   1823..2905    +  CDS            lacI: lac repressor; lacI; The lac repressor binds to the lac operator to inhibit transcription in E. coli. This inhibition can be relieved by adding lactose or isopropyl-β-D-thiogalactopyranoside (IPTG).
   2918..2939    +  protein_bind   CAP binding site: CAP binding activates transcription in the presence of cAMP. E. coli catabolite activator protein
   2954..3245    +  CDS            TcR (fragment): tetracycline efflux protein; tet; confers resistance to tetracycline
   3317..3697    -  CDS            YPB1_ECOLX: Protein predicted: Swiss-Prot protein existence level 4. From Escherichia coli.
   3714..3905    +  CDS            rop: Rop protein, which maintains plasmids at low copy number; rop
   4007..4146    +  misc_feature   bom: basis of mobility region from pBR322
   4332..4920    -  rep_origin     ori: high-copy-number ColE1/pMB1/pBR322/pUC origin of replication
   5042..5857    +  CDS            KanR: aminoglycoside phosphotransferase; aph(3')-Ia; confers resistance to kanamycin in bacteria or G418 (Geneticin®) in eukaryotes
   5866..5923    -  promoter       AmpR promoter (fragment): bla
   5976..369     -  rep_origin     f1 ori (across the origin) (sequence partly withheld): f1 bacteriophage origin of replication; arrow indicates direction of (+) strand synthesis
>Addgene plasmid #234233 | pAIP4_4J5Q | addgene full sequence | sequence record 464197 | Addgene NGS Result
AAATCCCTTATAAATCAAAAGAATAGACCGAGATAGGGT
[37 nt withheld, positions 40-76]
AAAGAACGTGGACTCCAACGTCAAAGG
[49 nt withheld, positions 104-152]
T
[91 nt withheld, positions 154-244]
G
[124 nt withheld, positions 246-369]
CCCATTCGCCAATCCGGATATAGTTCCTCCTTTCAGCAAAAAACCCCTCAAGACCCGTTTAGAGGCCCCA
AGGGGTTATGCTAGTTATTGCTCAGCGGTGGCAGCAGCCAACTCAGCTTCCTTTCGGGCTTTGTTAGCAG
CCGGATCTCAGTGGTGGTGGTGGTGGTGCTCGAGTCATTACGAACCCAGGGTATAAACGGTGATCTTGAT
GTCGGTCGCCTCAAAAACTTCCTCAATCATAGCGCTCACGTTTTCCCACTGGAGACGATCCAGACCGCAG
CCAATACGCGGCATAGATAAGTCAGTAACGCCGTTCTTCAGGCAGTGGGATTTCATGGCTTCCAGCGACT
TTTGCAGGTTCTCGTACGTCGGTTTGTGGCTAGCGCGCTTTTTGGTAATCAGGTAGTAGATATAACGGCC
GTCGCGTTTAAGCACCGCAACCTCACCGGACTTCTTTTGCTGATTCAACAGCTCCTGCACACCGCCGAAC
TTCTTTTTAAACAACACCGCAATACCTGCGCCCATACGACAATCTTCGCTGATGCAATGTGCCAGGCTGT
CGGTTTTCGGACACGCGAACAAATCACCTTTGACATATGTTATCCTTGATCCTTCGGGATCCTCTCCAGA
GCCGCCAATCTGTTCACGGTGGGCTTCAATGATGTCGTTGTCTTCCATGTCCAGGTCTTCCGGCGCTTGA
TCTGCCTGGATGCGAATACCGTCATACAGGAAACGCAGGCTATCCATTTCCTTGCCCTGACGTTTGGCAA
ACGCTTCCATCAGGCGACGCAGCGGCGTGGTCTTTTTGATCTTAAAGAAAATTTCAGAGCTGCCGTCACT
AACTTTCAGGTTAATATGGGTTTCCGGTTTCACTTCCGGCTTGACTTCCGGCTTTGCTTCTTGGTTGACT
TCCGAATCTTGCAGGCTACCGTGGTGATGGTGATGGTGATGATGGTGATGAATCTTCGCCATCATATGTA
TATCTCCTTCTTAAAGTTAAACAAAATTATTTCTAGAGGGGAATTGTTATCCGCTCACAATTCCCCTATA
GTGAGTCGTATTAATTTCGCGGGATCGAGATCGATCTCGATCCTCTACGCCGGACGCATCGTGGCCGGCA
TCACCGGCGCCACAGGTGCGGTTGCTGGCGCCTATATCGCCGACATCACCGATGGGGAAGATCGGGCTCG
CCACTTCGGGCTCATGAGCGCTTGTTTCGGCGTGGGTATGGTGGCAGGCCCCGTGGCCGGGGGACTGTTG
GGCGCCATCTCCTTGCATGCACCATTCCTTGCGGCGGCGGTGCTCAACGGCCTCAACCTACTACTGGGCT
GCTTCCTAATGCAGGAGTCGCATAAGGGAGAGCGTCGAGATCCCGGACACCATCGAATGGCGCAAAACCT
TTCGCGGTATGGCATGATAGCGCCCGGAAGAGAGTCAATTCAGGGTGGTGAATGTGAAACCAGTAACGTT
ATACGATGTCGCAGAGTATGCCGGTGTCTCTTATCAGACCGTTTCCCGCGTGGTGAACCAGGCCAGCCAC
GTTTCTGCGAAAACGCGGGAAAAAGTGGAAGCGGCGATGGCGGAGCTGAATTACATTCCCAACCGCGTGG
CACAACAACTGGCGGGCAAACAGTCGTTGCTGATTGGCGTTGCCACCTCCAGTCTGGCCCTGCACGCGCC
GTCGCAAATTGTCGCGGCGATTAAATCTCGCGCCGATCAACTGGGTGCCAGCGTGGTGGTGTCGATGGTA
GAACGAAGCGGCGTCGAAGCCTGTAAAGCGGCGGTGCACAATCTTCTCGCGCAACGCGTCAGTGGGCTGA
TCATTAACTATCCGCTGGATGACCAGGATGCCATTGCTGTGGAAGCTGCCTGCACTAATGTTCCGGCGTT
ATTTCTTGATGTCTCTGACCAGACACCCATCAACAGTATTATTTTCTCCCATGAAGACGGTACGCGACTG
GGCGTGGAGCATCTGGTCGCATTGGGTCACCAGCAAATCGCGCTGTTAGCGGGCCCATTAAGTTCTGTCT
CGGCGCGTCTGCGTCTGGCTGGCTGGCATAAATATCTCACTCGCAATCAAATTCAGCCGATAGCGGAACG
GGAAGGCGACTGGAGTGCCATGTCCGGTTTTCAACAAACCATGCAAATGCTGAATGAGGGCATCGTTCCC
ACTGCGATGCTGGTTGCCAACGATCAGATGGCGCTGGGCGCAATGCGCGCCATTACCGAGTCCGGGCTGC
GCGTTGGTGCGGACATCTCGGTAGTGGGATACGACGATACCGAAGACAGCTCATGTTATATCCCGCCGTT
AACCACCATCAAACAGGATTTTCGCCTGCTGGGGCAAACCAGCGTGGACCGCTTGCTGCAACTCTCTCAG
GGCCAGGCGGTGAAGGGCAATCAGCTGTTGCCCGTCTCACTGGTGAAAAGAAAAACCACCCTGGCGCCCA
ATACGCAAACCGCCTCTCCCCGCGCGTTGGCCGATTCATTAATGCAGCTGGCACGACAGGTTTCCCGACT
GGAAAGCGGGCAGTGAGCGCAACGCAATTAATGTAAGTTAGCTCACTCATTAGGCACCGGGATCTCGACC
GATGCCCTTGAGAGCCTTCAACCCAGTCAGCTCCTTCCGGTGGGCGCGGGGCATGACTATCGTCGCCGCA
CTTATGACTGTCTTCTTTATCATGCAACTCGTAGGACAGGTGCCGGCAGCGCTCTGGGTCATTTTCGGCG
AGGACCGCTTTCGCTGGAGCGCGACGATGATCGGCCTGTCGCTTGCGGTATTCGGAATCTTGCACGCCCT
CGCTCAAGCCTTCGTCACTGGTCCCGCCACCAAACGTTTCGGCGAGAAGCAGGCCATTATCGCCGGCATG
GCGGCCCCACGGGTGCGCATGATCGTGCTCCTGTCGTTGAGGACCCGGCTAGGCTGGCGGGGTTGCCTTA
CTGGTTAGCAGAATGAATCACCGATACGCGAGCGAACGTGAAGCGACTGCTGCTGCAAAACGTCTGCGAC
CTGAGCAACAACATGAATGGTCTTCGGTTTCCGTGTTTCGTAAAGTCTGGAAACGCGGAAGTCAGCGCCC
TGCACCATTATGTTCCGGATCTGCATCGCAGGATGCTGCTGGCTACCCTGTGGAACACCTACATCTGTAT
TAACGAAGCGCTGGCATTGACCCTGAGTGATTTTTCTCTGGTCCCGCCGCATCCATACCGCCAGTTGTTT
ACCCTCACAACGTTCCAGTAACCGGGCATGTTCATCATCAGTAACCCGTATCGTGAGCATCCTCTCTCGT
TTCATCGGTATCATTACCCCCATGAACAGAAATCCCCCTTACACGGAGGCATCAGTGACCAAACAGGAAA
AAACCGCCCTTAACATGGCCCGCTTTATCAGAAGCCAGACATTAACGCTTCTGGAGAAACTCAACGAGCT
GGACGCGGATGAACAGGCAGACATCTGTGAATCGCTTCACGACCACGCTGATGAGCTTTACCGCAGCTGC
CTCGCGCGTTTCGGTGATGACGGTGAAAACCTCTGACACATGCAGCTCCCGGAGACGGTCACAGCTTGTC
TGTAAGCGGATGCCGGGAGCAGACAAGCCCGTCAGGGCGCGTCAGCGGGTGTTGGCGGGTGTCGGGGCGC
AGCCATGACCCAGTCACGTAGCGATAGCGGAGTGTATACTGGCTTAACTATGCGGCATCAGAGCAGATTG
TACTGAGAGTGCACCATTGCGGTGTGAAATACCGCACAGATGCGTAAGGAGAAAATACCGCATCAGGCGC
TCTTCCGCTTCCTCGCTCACTGACTCGCTGCGCTCGGTCGTTCGGCTGCGGCGAGCGGTATCAGCTCACT
CAAAGGCGGTAATACGGTTATCCACAGAATCAGGGGATAACGCAGGAAAGAACATGTGAGCAAAAGGCCA
GCAAAAGGCCAGGAACCGTAAAAAGGCCGCGTTGCTGGCGTTTTTCCATAGGCTCCGCCCCCCTGACGAG
CATCACAAAAATCGACGCTCAAGTCAGAGGTGGCGAAACCCGACAGGACTATAAAGATACCAGGCGTTTC
CCCCTGGAAGCTCCCTCGTGCGCTCTCCTGTTCCGACCCTGCCGCTTACCGGATACCTGTCCGCCTTTCT
CCCTTCGGGAAGCGTGGCGCTTTCTCATAGCTCACGCTGTAGGTATCTCAGTTCGGTGTAGGTCGTTCGC
TCCAAGCTGGGCTGTGTGCACGAACCCCCCGTTCAGCCCGACCGCTGCGCCTTATCCGGTAACTATCGTC
TTGAGTCCAACCCGGTAAGACACGACTTATCGCCACTGGCAGCAGCCACTGGTAACAGGATTAGCAGAGC
GAGGTATGTAGGCGGTGCTACAGAGTTCTTGAAGTGGTGGCCTAACTACGGCTACACTAGAAGGACAGTA
TTTGGTATCTGCGCTCTGCTGAAGCCAGTTACCTTCGGAAAAAGAGTTGGTAGCTCTTGATCCGGCAAAC
AAACCACCGCTGGTAGCGGTGGTTTTTTTGTTTGCAAGCAGCAGATTACGCGCAGAAAAAAAGGATCTCA
AGAAGATCCTTTGATCTTTTCTACGGGGTCTGACGCTCAGTGGAACGAAAACTCACGTTAAGGGATTTTG
GTCATGAACAATAAAACTGTCTGCTTACATAAACAGTAATACAAGGGGTGTTATGAGCCATATTCAACGG
GAAACGTCTTGCTCTAGGCCGCGATTAAATTCCAACATGGATGCTGATTTATATGGGTATAAATGGGCTC
GCGATAATGTCGGGCAATCAGGTGCGACAATCTATCGATTGTATGGGAAGCCCGATGCGCCAGAGTTGTT
TCTGAAACATGGCAAAGGTAGCGTTGCCAATGATGTTACAGATGAGATGGTCAGACTAAACTGGCTGACG
GAATTTATGCCTCTTCCGACCATCAAGCATTTTATCCGTACTCCTGATGATGCATGGTTACTCACCACTG
CGATCCCCGGGAAAACAGCATTCCAGGTATTAGAAGAATATCCTGATTCAGGTGAAAATATTGTTGATGC
GCTGGCAGTGTTCCTGCGCCGGTTGCATTCGATTCCTGTTTGTAATTGTCCTTTTAACAGCGATCGCGTA
TTTCGTCTCGCTCAGGCGCAATCACGAATGAATAACGGTTTGGTTGATGCGAGTGATTTTGATGACGAGC
GTAATGGCTGGCCTGTTGAACAAGTCTGGAAAGAAATGCATAAACTTTTGCCATTCTCACCGGATTCAGT
CGTCACTCATGGTGATTTCTCACTTGATAACCTTATTTTTGACGAGGGGAAATTAATAGGTTGTATTGAT
GTTGGACGAGTCGGAATCGCAGACCGATACCAGGATCTTGCCATCCTATGGAACTGCCTCGGTGAGTTTT
CTCCTTCATTACAGAAACGGCTTTTTCAAAAATATGGTATTGATAATCCTGATATGAATAAATTGCAGTT
TCATTTGATGCTCGATGAGTTTTTCTAAGAATTAATTCATGAGCGGATACATATTTGAATGTATTTAGAA
AAATAAACAAATAGGGGTTCCGCGCACATTTCCCCGAAAAGTGCCACCTAAATTGTAAGCGTTAATATTT
TGTTAAAATTCGCGTTAAATTTTTGTTAAATCAGCTCATTTTTTAACCAATAGGCCGAAATCGGCA
